Addgene plasmid #12711: DCT.VV.Orf23
Purpose: This plasmid was designed for screening purposes and may contain discrepancies relative to the current canonical GenBank version of the gene.
Depositing lab: Jack Bennink & Jon Yewdell. Depositing organization: National Institute of Allergy and Infectious Diseases (NIAID). Publication: Identification of poxvirus CD8+ T cell determinants to enable rational design and characterization of smallpox vaccines. Tscharke DC, Karupiah G, Zhou J, Palmore T, Irvine KR, Haeryfar SM, Williams S, Sidney J, Sette A, Bennink JR, Yewdell JW. J Exp Med. 2005 January 3; 201(1): 95–104. 10.1084/jem.20041912 PubMed 15623576.
Backbone
  Vector backbone: pcDNA 3.1D V5-His-TOPO
  Backbone manufacturer: Invitrogen
  Backbone size w/o insert (bp): 5514
  Vector type: Mammalian Expression
  Selectable markers: Neomycin (select with G418)
Growth in bacteria
  Bacterial resistance: Ampicillin, 100 μg/mL
  Growth temperature: 37°C
  Growth strain: DH5alpha
  Copy number: High Copy
Gene/Insert
  Gene/Insert name: VV.Orf23
  Species: Vaccinia Virus
  Insert size (bp): 348
  Cloning method: Restriction Enzyme; 5′ cloning site BamHI (not destroyed); 3′ cloning site BamHI (not destroyed)
  Sequencing primers: 5′ Universal T7
Terms and licenses: Academic/Nonprofit Terms; Industry Terms: Not Available to Industry
Depositor comments: Please see the Vaccinia kit page ( https://www.addgene.org/vvorf/ ) for more information. The kit page contains the supplemental VVOrfData spreadsheet, which includes important information about this plasmid. The plasmid and insert names provided here relate only to this library. The name of the ORF (if present) in VACV strain Copenhagen and the name of the ORF (if annotated) in VACV strain WR sequence can be found in VVOrfData spreadsheet. Please note that the amino acid sequence given for each ORF in the spreadsheet may contain some errors. Additionally, changes from the expected sequence may be present in these plasmids. Please see Addgene's quality control sequence and sequencing notes in the VVOrfData spreadsheet before ordering this plasmid.
How to cite: DCT.VV.Orf23 was a gift from Jack Bennink & Jon Yewdell (Addgene plasmid # 12711 ; http://n2t.net/addgene:12711 ; RRID:Addgene_12711)
