[The description below was written by a language model from this plasmid's Addgene catalogue record.]
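Description:
DCT.VV.Orf23 is a mammalian expression plasmid built on the commercial pcDNA 3.1D V5-His-TOPO backbone (about 5.5 kb without insert) and carrying a 348 bp open reading frame from vaccinia virus, designated VV.Orf23. It is propagated in E. coli as a high-copy plasmid under ampicillin selection, and it carries a neomycin resistance marker that allows G418 selection of transfected mammalian cells. The insert is recorded as flanked by BamHI sites on both sides, both retained, and it can be sequenced from the upstream universal T7 primer site. No feature table is provided. The record therefore does not itself list the promoter or tags. Backbones of this family normally drive expression from the CMV immediate-early promoter and offer C-terminal V5 and polyhistidine tags, but the record does not state whether the ORF is in frame with those tags.

The plasmid is one member of a library of individually cloned vaccinia virus ORFs. The library was made for screening, in work that identified poxvirus CD8+ T cell determinants to support the design and characterisation of smallpox vaccines. In such a screen, each ORF is expressed transiently in mammalian cells so that the viral protein can be processed and presented, and tested for T cell recognition. The name "Orf23" is specific to this library. Its equivalents in the Copenhagen and WR strain annotations are given only in a supplementary spreadsheet from the depositor, not in this record. Because the clone was made for screening, the depositors caution that its sequence may differ from the canonical GenBank version of the gene, so it should be checked against the available quality-control sequence data.
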