>Addgene plasmid #12711 | DCT.VV.Orf23 | addgene partial sequence | sequence record 19107 | T7 5'-TAATACGACTCACTATAGGG-3'
CCGAATTCCAGCTGACCACCATGGTATCTGTTACCATAATTCCTTTGATGGCTGATAGTGTCAGAGCACA
AGATTTCCAATCTTTGACAATTTTTAGCACCATTATCTTTGTTTTGATATCTATATCAGACAGCATGGTG
CGTCTGACAACACAAGGATTAAGACGGAAAGATGAAATGATTCTCTCAACATCTTCAATGGATACCTTGC
TATTTTTTCTGGCATTATCTATATGTGCGAGAATATCCTCTAGAGAATCAGTATCCTTTTTGATGATAGT
GGATCTCAATGACATGGGACGTCTAAACCTTCTTATTCTATCACCAGATTGCATGGTGATTTGTCTTCTT
TCTTTTATCATAATGTAAGCAATTCCCGGGGATCCGAATAAAGGGTCAAGACAATTCTGCAGATATCCAG
CACAGTGGCGGCCGCTCGAGTCTAGAGGGCCCGCGGTTCGAAGGTAAGCCTATCCCTAACCCTCTCCTCG
GTCTCGATTCTACGCGTACCGGTCATCATCACCATCACCATTGAGTTTAAACCCGCTGATCAGCCTCGAC
TGTGCCTTCTAGTTGCCAGCCATCTGTTGTTTGCCCCTCCCCCGTGCCTTCCTTGACCCTGGAAGGTGCC
ACTCCCACTGTCCTTTCCTAATAAAATGAGGAAATTGCATCGCATTGTCTGAGTA
